Addgene plasmid #167173: S+Q111R
Purpose: Expresses the full Leptodactylus latrans Na+K+ATPase with ATP1A1-S variant with Q111R mutation in Sf9 cells
Depositing lab: Susanne Dobler. Depositing organization: Universitaet Hamburg. Publication: Concerted evolution reveals co-adapted amino acid substitutions in Na(+)K(+)-ATPase of frogs that prey on toxic toads. Mohammadi S, Yang L, Harpak A, Herrera-Alvarez S, Del Pilar Rodriguez-Ordonez M, Peng J, Zhang K, Storz JF, Dobler S, Crawford AJ, Andolfatto P. Curr Biol. 2021 Jun 21;31(12):2530-2538.e10. doi: 10.1016/j.cub.2021.03.089. Epub 2021 Apr 21. PubMed 33887183.
Backbone
  Vector backbone: pFastBac Dual
  Backbone manufacturer: Thermo Fisher
  Backbone size w/o insert (bp): 5193
  Total vector size (bp): 9177
  Vector type: Bacterial Expression, Insect Expression
Growth in bacteria
  Bacterial resistance: Ampicillin, 100 μg/mL
  Growth temperature: 37°C
  Growth strain: DH5alpha
  Growth instructions: Please note XL10-Gold used in this study
  Copy number: Unknown
Gene/Insert 1
  Gene/Insert name: ATP1A1-S+Q111R (alt names: ATP1A1; Na+K+ATPase alpha 1)
  Species: Leptodactylus latrans
  Insert size (bp): 3069
  Mutation: Changed Q at 111 to R
  Promoter: PH
  Cloning method: Restriction Enzyme; 5′ cloning site SpeI (unknown if destroyed); 3′ cloning site NotI (unknown if destroyed)
  Sequencing primers: 5′ ATTCCGGATTATTCATACCGTCCCACCATCG; 3′ GTGGTATGGCTGATTATGATCCTCTAGTACTTCTC
Gene/Insert 2
  Gene/Insert name: ATP1B1 (alt name: Na+K+ATPase beta 1)
  Species: Leptodactylus latrans
  Insert size (bp): 915
  Promoter: P10
  Cloning method: Restriction Enzyme; 5′ cloning site XhoI (unknown if destroyed); 3′ cloning site KpnI (unknown if destroyed)
  Sequencing primers: 5′ CGGGTTCCTTCCGGTATTGTCTCCTTC; 3′ ACGGACCTTTAATTCAACCCAACACAATATA
Terms and licenses: Academic/Nonprofit Terms; Industry Terms: Not Available to Industry
How to cite: S+Q111R was a gift from Susanne Dobler (Addgene plasmid # 167173 ; http://n2t.net/addgene:167173 ; RRID:Addgene_167173)
