[The description below was written by a language model from this plasmid's Addgene catalogue record and pLannotate feature annotations shown in this document.]
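Description:
S+Q111R is a baculovirus donor plasmid built on the pFastBac Dual backbone for co-expressing both subunits of the Na+/K+-ATPase of the frog Leptodactylus latrans in Sf9 insect cells. It is propagated in E. coli through a high-copy ColE1/pUC-type origin and selected with ampicillin (AmpR, β-lactamase); an f1 origin is also present. The catalogue lists the total size as about 9.2 kb, consistent with the sequenced record.

The payload consists of two divergently oriented expression cassettes. The polyhedrin (PH) promoter drives the roughly 3.1 kb ATP1A1 alpha-1 catalytic subunit, here the "S" variant carrying a glutamine-to-arginine substitution at position 111, terminated by an SV40 polyadenylation signal. On the opposite strand, the p10 promoter drives the roughly 0.9 kb ATP1B1 beta-1 subunit, followed by the HSV TK poly(A) signal. The automated annotation labels these reading frames by their closest database homologues (cane toad ATP1A1 and mouse Atp1b1), but the catalogue entry gives Leptodactylus latrans as the source of both. Both cassettes, along with a gentamicin resistance gene (GmR) under the Pc promoter, lie between the Tn7L and Tn7R ends of a mini-Tn7 element. This arrangement allows site-specific transposition of the whole block into a baculovirus shuttle genome (bacmid) in a suitable E. coli strain, with gentamicin marking the transposed segment. The recombinant bacmid is then used to produce virus that infects insect cells.

Because both very late baculoviral promoters are active in the same infected cell, the alpha and beta subunits are made together and can assemble into the complete pump. According to the associated publication, the construct belongs to a study of co-adapted amino acid substitutions in the Na+/K+-ATPase of frogs that prey on toxic toads, where the Q111R change can be tested on the S background.
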