Features (pLannotate 1.2.2; 18 found; start..end, strand, type, name):
      1..92      +  promoter       polyhedrin promoter: polh from Autographa californica; promoter for the baculovirus polyhedrin gene
    185..3250    +  CDS            ATP1A1: AT1A1_RHIMB - Experimental evidence at protein level: Swiss-Prot protein existence level 1. This is the catalytic component of the active enzyme, which catalyzes the hydrolysis of ATP coupled with the exchange of sodium and potassium ions across the plasma membrane. This action creates the electrochemical gradient of sodium and potassium ions, providing the energy for active transport of various nutrients. From Rhinella marina (Cane toad) (Bufo marinus).
   3313..3396    +  CDS            large T antigen (fragment): large T antigen from SV40 (simian virus 40)
   3419..3553    +  polyA_signal   SV40 poly(A) signal: SV40 polyadenylation signal
   3582..3747    -  mobile_element Tn7L: mini-Tn7 element (left end of the Tn7 transposon) Tn7
   3910..3926    +  CDS            lacZα (fragment): LacZα fragment of β-galactosidase; lacZ fragment
   3931..4385    +  rep_origin     f1 ori (sequence partly withheld): f1 bacteriophage origin of replication; arrow indicates direction of (+) strand synthesis
   4411..4515    +  promoter       AmpR promoter: bla
   4516..5376    +  CDS            AmpR: β-lactamase; bla; confers resistance to ampicillin, carbenicillin, and related antibiotics
   5547..6135    +  rep_origin     ori: high-copy-number ColE1/pMB1/pBR322/pUC origin of replication
   6321..6372    -  misc_feature   bom (fragment): basis of mobility region from pBR322
   6440..6664    -  mobile_element Tn7R: mini-Tn7 element (right end of the Tn7 transposon) Tn7
   6731..7264    -  CDS            GmR: gentamycin acetyltransferase; aacC1; confers resistance to gentamycin
   7453..7481    -  promoter       Pc promoter: intI1 (promoter lies within the coding sequence); class 1 integron promoter
   7459..7818    -  CDS            YPR2_ECOLX (fragment): Protein predicted: Swiss-Prot protein existence level 4. From Escherichia coli.
   7989..8037    -  polyA_signal   HSV TK poly(A) signal: herpes simplex virus thymidine kinase polyadenylation signal (Cole and Stacy, 1985)
   8114..9022    -  CDS            Atp1b1: AT1B1_MOUSE - Also known as Atp4b. Experimental evidence at protein level: Swiss-Prot protein existence level 1. Involved in cell adhesion and establishing epithelial cell polarity. From Mus musculus (Mouse).
   9057..9166    -  promoter       p10 promoter: baculovirus promoter for expression in insect cells
>Addgene plasmid #167173 | S+Q111R | addgene full sequence | sequence record 334482 | Addgene NGS Result
ATCATGGAGATAATTAAAATGATAACCATCTCGCAAATAAATAAGTATTTTACTGTTTTCGTAACAGTTT
TGTAATAAAAAAACCTATAAATATTCCGGATTATTCATACCGTCCCACCATCGGGCGCGGATCCCGGTCC
GAAGCGCGCGGAATTCAAAGGCCTACGTCGACGAGCTCACTAGTATGGGATACGGGGCCGGACGTGATAA
GTATGAGCCCGCAGCCACTTCTGAACATGGCGGCAAGAAGAAGGGCAAAGGGAAGGATAGGGATATGGAT
GAGCTCAAGAAGGAAGTGGCACTGGATGACCATAAGATGACCCTAGATGAGCTGCATCGCAAGTATGGAA
CCGACCTGACCAGGGGGCTTACCACAGCTCGAGCAGCCGAAATCCTGGCACGAGATGGTCCAAATGCCTT
GACCCCACCTCCAACCACCCCAGAATGGGTGAAGTTCTGCCGCCAGCTGTTTGGAGGCTTCTCTATGCTG
CTGTGGATCGGGGCCATTCTCTGCTTCCTGGCATATGGTATTCGGGCTGCAACAGAGGAGGAGCCACAGA
ACGATAATCTCTACCTCGGTGTTGTCCTGTCCGCTGTTGTCATCATCACTGGCTGCTTTTCCTACTACCA
AGAAGCAAAGAGCTCAAAGATCATGGAGTCCTTTAAGAACATGGTGCCTCAGCAAGCCCTGGTTATCCGA
AATGGTGAGAAGCTTAGTATCAATGCGGAAGAGGTTGTCCAGGGAGATCTTGTAGAAGTGAAGGGTGGTG
ACCGGATCCCAGCCGATCTCCGAATCATCTCTGCTCATGGCTGTAAGGTGGACAACTCTTCCCTGACTGG
AGAGTCTGAGCCCCAGACCAGATCTCCGGACTTCACCAATGAGAACCCTCTGGAGACCCGTAACATCGCC
TTCTTCTCCACCAACTGTGTAGAAGGAACGGCTCGTGGTATTGTTATCAACACTGGTGACCGCACTGTTA
TGGGACGTATTGCAACCTTGGCTTCTGGTCTTGAGGGTGGCCGAACCCCCATTGCCATTGAGATTGAGCA
CTTCATCCATATCATCACTGGGGTGGCAGTATTCCTGGGTGTCTCTTTCTTCATCCTGTCACTCATCTTG
CAGTACACTTGGCTTGAAGCAGTCATATTCCTCATCGGTATCATTGTCGCCAACGTGCCTGAAGGTCTCC
TGGCTACAGTCACTGTGTGCCTTACACTCACCGCCAAGAGGATGGCTCGTAAAAACTGCTTGGTGAAGAA
CTTGGAAGCTGTGGAAACCCTTGGATCTACCTCGACCATCTGCTCTGACAAGACCGGAACCCTGACTCAG
AACCGTATGACCGTAGCACACATGTGGTTTGACAACCAGATTCATGAAGCCGACACCACAGAGAATCAGA
GCGGTGCCTCCTTTGATAAGAGCTCCCCCACCTGGACAGCTCTGGCTCGTATTGCTGGTCTCTGTAACCG
TGCGGTGTTCCAGGCTGGTCAGGAGAACACTCCTATTCTGAAGAGAGATGTGGCCGGAGATGCCTCTGAA
TCTGCTCTGCTGAAGTGTATTGAGCTGTGCTGTGGCTCTGTAAGGGACATGCGAGAAAAGAACCAAAAAG
TGGCTGAGATTCCCTTCAACTCCACCAATAAATACCAGTTGTCCGTACACAAGAATGCCAACTCTTCAGA
GTCTCGATACCTTCTGGTTATGAAGGGTGCCCCCGAAAGGATCCTGGACCGTTGCTCTACCATCCTGCTT
CAAGGCAAAGAGCAGCCCCTAGATGAGGAGCTAAAGGACGCTTTCCAGAATGCTTACTTGGAGCTCGGGG
GCCTTGGGGAGCGAGTACTGGGTTTCTGCCACTTAGTTCTAAATGACGACCAGTTCCCTGAAGGCTTCAA
CTTTGATACAGAAGAAGTGAATTTCCCCACAGAGGGCCTGTGCTTTGTTGGCCTTATCTCCATGATTGAC
CCTCCCCGCGCCGCTGTGCCTGATGCAGTCGGCAAATGCAGAAGTGCCGGAATCAAGGTTATCATGGTCA
CCGGTGACCACCCCATCACTGCCAAGGCTATTGCCAAGGGAGTAGGTATCATCTCTGAGGGTAACGAGAC
AGTGGAAGACATTGCAGCCCGTCTCAACATCCCAGTCAACCAGGTGAACCCCAGGGATGCAAAAGCATGT
GTGATCCATGGCACAGACCTGAAGGACATGTCCTCGGATCAGATTGACGACATCCTCCGACACCACACAG
AAATTGTGTTTGCCAGAACCTCCCCTCAGCAGAAGCTCATCATTGTGGAGGGTTGTCAGAGACAGGGAGC
CATTGTGGCAGTGACTGGTGATGGTGTGAACGACTCCCCCGCTCTGAAGAAGGCAGACATTGGGATTGCT
ATGGGTATTGCAGGCTCTGATGTCTCCAAACAGGCTGCAGATATGATTCTGCTGGACGACAACTTTGCCT
CTATTGTGACTGGTGTGGAGGAAGGGCGTCTGATTTTTGATAACCTGAAGAAATCTATTGCCTACACACT
GACCAGTAACATCCCTGAGATCACCCCTTTCCTCATCTTTATCATTGCCAACATTCCCCTGCCCCTGGGC
ACAGTCACCATCCTCTGTATTGATCTGGGCACTGACATGGTCCCTGCCATCTCCCTGGCCTATGAACAAG
CAGAAAGTGACATCATGAAGCGTCAGCCCAGAAACCCAAAGACGGACAAGCTGGTGAATGAACGTCTCAT
CAGTATGGCTTACGGGCAGATCGGTATGATCCAGGCCCTTGGTGGGTTCTTCACCTACTTTGTTATCTTG
GCGGAGAACGGTTTCCTGCCATCAACGCTGCTCGGCATCAGGGTGAACTGGGATGACCGATGGATAAATG
ATGTGGAAGACAGCTACGGGCAGCAGTGGACATACGAGCAGAGGAAGATTGTGGAGTTCACCTGTCACAC
CTCCTTCTTCGTCAGCATTGTCATTGTACAGTGGGCTGACCTGATCATCTGTAAGACCAGGAGGAACTCT
GTATTCCAGCAGGGCATGAAGAACAAGATCCTTATCTTTGGCCTGTTTGAGGAGACTGCACTGGCCGCCT
TCCTGTCATACTGCCCAGGCATGGATGTGGCACTCCGCATGTACCCACTGAAACCAACATGGTGGTTCTG
TGCCTTCCCGTACTCGCTGCTCATCTTCATATATGATGAAATCCGAAAACTGATAATCAGACGCAGCCCT
GGCGGCTGGGTGGAGAAAGAAACCTATTATTAAGCGGCCGCTTTCGAATCTAGAGCCTGCAGTCTCGACA
AGCTTGTCGAGAAGTACTAGAGGATCATAATCAGCCATACCACATTTGTAGAGGTTTTACTTGCTTTAAA
AAACCTCCCACACCTCCCCCTGAACCTGAAACATAAAATGAATGCAATTGTTGTTGTTAACTTGTTTATT
GCAGCTTATAATGGTTACAAATAAAGCAATAGCATCACAAATTTCACAAATAAAGCATTTTTTTCACTGC
ATTCTAGTTGTGGTTTGTCCAAACTCATCAATGTATCTTATCATGTCTGGATCTGATCACTGCTTGAGCC
TAGGAGATCCGAACCAGATAAGTGAAATCTAGTTCCAAACTATTTTGTCATTTTTAATTTTCGTATTAGC
TTACGACGCTACACCCAGTTCCCATCTATTTTGTCACTCTTCCCTAAATAATCCTTAAAAACTCCATTTC
CACCCCTCCCAGTTCCCAACTATTTTGTCCGCCCACAGCGGGGCATTTTTCTTCCTGTTATGTTTTTAAT
CAAACATCCTGCCAACTCCATGTGACAAACCGTCATCTTCGGCTACTTTTTCTCTGTCACAGAATGAAAA
TTTTTCTGTCATCTCTTCGTTATTAATGTTTGTAATTGACTGAATATCAACGCTTATTTGCAGCCTGAAT
GGCGAATGGG
[124 nt withheld, positions 3931-4054]
C
[91 nt withheld, positions 4056-4146]
A
[49 nt withheld, positions 4148-4196]
CCTTTGACGTTGGAGTCCACGTTCTT
[37 nt withheld, positions 4223-4259]
ACCCTATCTCGGTCTATTCTTTTGATTTATAAGGGATTTTGCCGATTTCGGCCTATTGGTTAAAAAATGA
GCTGATTTAACAAAAATTTAACGCGAATTTTAACAAAATATTAACGCTTACAATTTAGGTGGCACTTTTC
GGGGAAATGTGCGCGGAACCCCTATTTGTTTATTTTTCTAAATACATTCAAATATGTATCCGCTCATGAG
ACAATAACCCTGATAAATGCTTCAATAATATTGAAAAAGGAAGAGTATGAGTATTCAACATTTCCGTGTC
GCCCTTATTCCCTTTTTTGCGGCATTTTGCCTTCCTGTTTTTGCTCACCCAGAAACGCTGGTGAAAGTAA
AAGATGCTGAAGATCAGTTGGGTGCACGAGTGGGTTACATCGAACTGGATCTCAACAGCGGTAAGATCCT
TGAGAGTTTTCGCCCCGAAGAACGTTTTCCAATGATGAGCACTTTTAAAGTTCTGCTATGTGGCGCGGTA
TTATCCCGTATTGACGCCGGGCAAGAGCAACTCGGTCGCCGCATACACTATTCTCAGAATGACTTGGTTG
AGTACTCACCAGTCACAGAAAAGCATCTTACGGATGGCATGACAGTAAGAGAATTATGCAGTGCTGCCAT
AACCATGAGTGATAACACTGCGGCCAACTTACTTCTGACAACGATCGGAGGACCGAAGGAGCTAACCGCT
TTTTTGCACAACATGGGGGATCATGTAACTCGCCTTGATCGTTGGGAACCGGAGCTGAATGAAGCCATAC
CAAACGACGAGCGTGACACCACGATGCCTGTAGCAATGGCAACAACGTTGCGCAAACTATTAACTGGCGA
ACTACTTACTCTAGCTTCCCGGCAACAATTAATAGACTGGATGGAGGCGGATAAAGTTGCAGGACCACTT
CTGCGCTCGGCCCTTCCGGCTGGCTGGTTTATTGCTGATAAATCTGGAGCCGGTGAGCGTGGGTCTCGCG
GTATCATTGCAGCACTGGGGCCAGATGGTAAGCCCTCCCGTATCGTAGTTATCTACACGACGGGGAGTCA
GGCAACTATGGATGAACGAAATAGACAGATCGCTGAGATAGGTGCCTCACTGATTAAGCATTGGTAACTG
TCAGACCAAGTTTACTCATATATACTTTAGATTGATTTAAAACTTCATTTTTAATTTAAAAGGATCTAGG
TGAAGATCCTTTTTGATAATCTCATGACCAAAATCCCTTAACGTGAGTTTTCGTTCCACTGAGCGTCAGA
CCCCGTAGAAAAGATCAAAGGATCTTCTTGAGATCCTTTTTTTCTGCGCGTAATCTGCTGCTTGCAAACA
AAAAAACCACCGCTACCAGCGGTGGTTTGTTTGCCGGATCAAGAGCTACCAACTCTTTTTCCGAAGGTAA
CTGGCTTCAGCAGAGCGCAGATACCAAATACTGTTCTTCTAGTGTAGCCGTAGTTAGGCCACCACTTCAA
GAACTCTGTAGCACCGCCTACATACCTCGCTCTGCTAATCCTGTTACCAGTGGCTGCTGCCAGTGGCGAT
AAGTCGTGTCTTACCGGGTTGGACTCAAGACGATAGTTACCGGATAAGGCGCAGCGGTCGGGCTGAACGG
GGGGTTCGTGCACACAGCCCAGCTTGGAGCGAACGACCTACACCGAACTGAGATACCTACAGCGTGAGCT
ATGAGAAAGCGCCACGCTTCCCGAAGGGAGAAAGGCGGACAGGTATCCGGTAAGCGGCAGGGTCGGAACA
GGAGAGCGCACGAGGGAGCTTCCAGGGGGAAACGCCTGGTATCTTTATAGTCCTGTCGGGTTTCGCCACC
TCTGACTTGAGCGTCGATTTTTGTGATGCTCGTCAGGGGGGCGGAGCCTATGGAAAAACGCCAGCAACGC
GGCCTTTTTACGGTTCCTGGCCTTTTGCTGGCCTTTTGCTCACATGTTCTTTCCTGCGTTATCCCCTGAT
TCTGTGGATAACCGTATTACCGCCTTTGAGTGAGCTGATACCGCTCGCCGCAGCCGAACGACCGAGCGCA
GCGAGTCAGTGAGCGAGGAAGCGGAAGAGCGCCTGATGCGGTATTTTCTCCTTACGCATCTGTGCGGTAT
TTCACACCGCATAGACCAGCCGCGTAACCTGGCAAAATCGGTTACGGTTGAGTAATAAATGGATGCCCTG
CGTAAGCGGGTGTGGGCGGACAATAAAGTCTTAAACTGAACAAAATAGATCTAAACTATGACAATAAAGT
CTTAAACTAGACAGAATAGTTGTAAACTGAAATCAGTCCAGTTATGCTGTGAAAAAGCATACTGGACTTT
TGTTATGGCTAAAGCAAACTCTTCATTTTCTGAAGTGCAAATTGCCCGTCGTATTAAAGAGGGGCGTGGC
CAAGGGCATGGTAAAGACTATATTCGCGGCGTTGTGACAATTTACCGAACAACTCCGCGGCCGGGAAGCC
GATCTCGGCTTGAACGAATTGTTAGGTGGCGGTACTTGGGTCGATATCAAAGTGCATCACTTCTTCCCGT
ATGCCCAACTTTGTATAGAGAGCCACTGCGGGATCGTCACCGTAATCTGCTTGCACGTAGATCACATAAG
CACCAAGCGCGTTGGCCTCATGCTTGAGGAGATTGATGAGCGCGGTGGCAATGCCCTGCCTCCGGTGCTC
GCCGGAGACTGCGAGATCATAGATATAGATCTCACTACGCGGCTGCTCAAACTTGGGCAGAACGTAAGCC
GCGAGAGCGCCAACAACCGCTTCTTGGTCGAAGGCAGCAAGCGCGATGAATGTCTTACTACGGAGCAAGT
TCCCGAGGTAATCGGAGTCCGGCTGATGTTGGGAGTAGGTGGCTACGTCTCCGAACTCACGACCGAAAAG
ATCAAGAGCAGCCCGCATGGATTTGACTTGGTCAGGGCCGAGCCTACATGTGCGAATGATGCCCATACTT
GAGCCACCTAACTTTGTTTTAGGGCGACTGCCCTGCTGCGTAACATCGTTGCTGCTGCGTAACATCGTTG
CTGCTCCATAACATCAAACATCGACCCACGGCGTAACGCGCTTGCTGCTTGGATGCCCGAGGCATAGACT
GTACAAAAAAACAGTCATAACAAGCCATGAAAACCGCCACTGCGCCGTTACCACCGCTGCGTTCGGTCAA
GGTTCTGGACCAGTTGCGTGAGCGCATACGCTACTTGCATTACAGTTTACGAACCGAACAGGCTTATGTC
AACTGGGTTCGTGCCTTCATCCGTTTCCACGGTGTGCGTCACCCGGCAACCTTGGGCAGCAGCGAAGTCG
AGGCATTTCTGTCCTGGCTGGCGAACGAGCGCAAGGTTTCGGTCTCCACGCATCGTCAGGCATTGGCGGC
CTTGCTGTTCTTCTACGGCAAGGTGCTGTGCACGGATCTGCCCTTGCTTCAGGAGATCGGTAGACCTCGG
CCGTCGCGGCGCTTGCCGGTGGTGCTGACCCCGGATGAAGTGGTTCGCATCCTCGGTTTTCTGGAAGGCG
AGCATCGTTTGTTCGCCCAGGACTCTAGCTATAGTTCTAGTGGTTGGCTACGTACCCGTAGTGGCTATGG
CAGGGCTTGCCGCCCCGACGTTGGCTGCGAGCCCTGGGCCTTCACCCGAACTTGGGGGTTGGGGTGGGGA
AAAGGAAGAAACGCGGGCGTATTGGTCCCAATGGGGTCTCGGTGGGGTATCGACAGAGTGCCAGCCCTGG
GACCGAACCCCGCGTTTATGAACAAACGACCCAACACCCGTGCGTTTTATTCTGTCTTTTTATTGCCGTC
ATAGCGCGGGTTCCTTCCGGTATTGTCTCCTTCCGTGTTTCAGTTAGCCTCCCCCATCTCCCGGTACCTC
AGCTACTCTTAATCTCCAACTTTATATCGAAACGTCCCTGGAAACGGTCTTTTTCGCTATACTGTATGTT
CTGGCCATATGCCTTGCACTCGATACGAACTTCTGTGTTTAAGCTGATGTTGGTAAATTGCACAGCAATA
AGGGGTTGTAGATATTGAGGTTGTAGCCGTATTCCATAGTAAGGATAGTAGTTCAAGGGAAATCCAGCAT
ATCCGCCCATGCCAAAGTAGTCAATCCTAAAGATCTTAGGCTGGTCTTCCTCTTTCTTTCCTTCACAGAG
GATTGGAATCATGTTTTCACTGTACAAGCCTTTGAAACCAACAACTGTTCCATTTGCTGGAGGCTTTGGT
TTAAATCCCAGAATTCTGTTAAGCTTCACAATCACACAGGGCTTGCCTTCTTTAAAACCAAAGGTTGGAT
CATCCAGACCAGAGCAATTTCCGAGCCATTCCCTCTTAAATCGACAGGCTCTTTTTTCGCCTCCATCTCC
ATTTATTGGTCCACGTTCAATGTAGGTAGAGGGTTCAGTTGGGCAGTCTTCAAATTTCACATTGTCCTCT
TGCTTGCTGGAGTTATACTTTTCTAAAAACCTAGTAATGCTAGACACATATTCTGCATATGAAGCCGGGT
CATTCTGATTAAAGGAGAGTTCTGCCTTTACAGCTTTGGGCAGCTGAGTCAGTCCTGGTGGGGCGACACG
GTCCTGATACTTTGGTTCATATATACTGATAGTTAATAGAAGCACTTGAATGGTCCCAATAAATATACCA
GCTAGACATCCATAGAATACCAGATAGAAAAGTAAGATTTTAAACCAGCTGCCACCTGTTCTGCCCAGGA
ACTCCTTCTTCTCGGGGTTCCAGAGAAATTTCTTCCAGCTGCCGTCGTTCTCCTTGGTTTTGTCTCTGGC
CATCTCGAGATCCCGGGTGATCAAGTCTTCGTCGAGTGATTGTAAATAAAATGTAATTTACAGTATAGTA
TTTTAATTAATATACAAATGATTTGATAATAATTCTTATTTAACTATAATATATTGTGTTGGGTTGAATT
AAAGGTCCGTATACTCCGGAATATTAATAG
